Addgene plasmid #103465: LSB-hsa-miR-34a-5p
Purpose: Used to sense miRNA activity using fluorescence based tools. hsa-miR-34a-5p target in 3' UTR of of mKate. miRNA activity can be measured by the repression of mKate2 relative to EBFP2 fluorescent proteins . Plasmid is inherently unstable; please see Depositor Comments
Depositing lab: Ron Weiss. Depositing organization: Massachusetts Institute of Technology. Publication: A mixed antagonistic/synergistic miRNA repression model enables accurate predictions of multi-input miRNA sensor activity. Gam JJ, Babb J, Weiss R. Nat Commun. 2018 Jun 22;9(1):2430. doi: 10.1038/s41467-018-04575-0. PubMed 29934631.
Backbone
  Vector backbone: Low Sensor Backbone (LSB)
  Vector type: Mammalian Expression, Synthetic Biology
Growth in bacteria
  Bacterial resistance: Ampicillin and Kanamycin, 100 & 50 μg/mL
  Growth temperature: 30°C
  Growth strain: NEB Stable
  Copy number: High Copy
Gene/Insert
  Gene/Insert name: hsa-miR-34a-5p target
  Species: H. sapiens (human)
  Entrez Gene: MIR34A (a.k.a. MIRN34A, miRNA34A, mir-34, mir-34a)
  Promoter: EF-1a
  Cloning method: Gibson Cloning
Terms and licenses: Academic/Nonprofit Terms; Industry Terms: Not Available to Industry
Depositor comments: Please note that this plasmid is inherently unstable due to a repeating poly A element. We recommend performing a diagnostic digest on multiple colonies upon receipt. The depositors would like to note the presence of several discrepancies between the depositor sequence and physical plasmid sequence. In particular, the sequences upstream and downstream of the puromycin coding region have 10 bp insertions which do not affect the ability to perform puromycin selection. The sequences for those regions within the physical plasmids are as follows: Upstream of Puro: GAATTCGACCGCCTGTCTCAAGGTGCCACC; Downstream of Puro: GCTTTGAGACTACGCGTGAATTCACTCCTC.
How to cite: LSB-hsa-miR-34a-5p was a gift from Ron Weiss (Addgene plasmid # 103465 ; http://n2t.net/addgene:103465 ; RRID:Addgene_103465)
