[The description below was written by a language model from this plasmid's Addgene catalogue record and pLannotate feature annotations shown in this document.]
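Description:
LSB-hsa-miR-34a-5p is a mammalian expression plasmid of about 11 kb, built on the Low Sensor Backbone (LSB) and designed as a two-colour fluorescent sensor of microRNA activity. It is propagated in E. coli from a high-copy ColE1/pUC-type origin and carries both ampicillin (β-lactamase) and kanamycin (aminoglycoside phosphotransferase) resistance genes, so it is selected with both drugs. A short remnant of lac promoter/operator sequence is also annotated in the backbone.

The payload consists of two parallel transcription units. Each is driven by the human EF-1α core promoter with its intron A and terminated by a rabbit β-globin polyadenylation region, and each is flanked by Gateway attB4/attB1/attB2 scars that reflect modular assembly. One unit encodes the red fluorescent protein mKate2 and, according to the record, carries a target site for human miR-34a-5p in its 3' UTR. This site is not separately annotated in the feature table but presumably lies between the mKate2 coding sequence and its poly(A) signal. The second unit encodes the blue protein EBFP2 without a miRNA target and serves as an internal reference for delivery and expression. When miR-34a-5p is active in transfected cells, mKate2 output is repressed relative to EBFP2, so the red-to-blue ratio gives a readout of miRNA activity.

A puromycin N-acetyltransferase gene with its own β-globin poly(A) signal is also present for selection in mammalian cells, although no dedicated promoter for it is annotated. The depositor notes that the repeated poly(A) elements make the plasmid inherently unstable. The physical plasmid also differs slightly from the deposited sequence, with short insertions flanking the puromycin gene that do not impair selection.
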