Features (pLannotate 1.2.2; 28 found; start..end, strand, type, name):
     87..675     -  rep_origin     ori: high-copy-number ColE1/pMB1/pBR322/pUC origin of replication
    846..1706    -  CDS            AmpR: β-lactamase; bla; confers resistance to ampicillin, carbenicillin, and related antibiotics
   1707..1778    -  promoter       AmpR promoter: bla
   1857..2456    +  CDS            PuroR: puromycin N-acetyltransferase; pac from Streptomyces alboniger; confers resistance to puromycin
   2461..2541    +  CDS            HBB (fragment): HBB_PONPY - Experimental evidence at transcript level: Swiss-Prot protein existence level 2. Involved in oxygen transport from the lung to the various peripheral tissues. From Pongo pygmaeus (Bornean orangutan).
   2612..2667    +  polyA_signal   β-globin poly(A) signal: rabbit β-globin polyadenylation signal (Gil and Proudfoot, 1987)
   3646..3666    +  protein_bind   attB4: mutant version of attB; core recombination site for the Gateway® BP reaction BP Clonase™
   3734..3945    +  promoter       EF-1α core promoter: core promoter for human elongation factor EF-1α
   3946..4884    +  intron         EF-1α intron A: intron upstream of the start codon of human EF-1α
   4911..4931    +  protein_bind   attB1: mutant version of attB; core recombination site for the Gateway® BP reaction BP Clonase™
   4951..5646    +  CDS            mKate2: mKate2 is a basic (constitutively fluorescent) red fluorescent protein published in 2009, derived from Entacmaea quadricolor. It is reported to be a rapidly-maturing monomer with moderate acid sensitivity.
   5666..5690    -  protein_bind   attB2: mutant version of attB; recombination site for the Gateway® BP reaction BP Clonase™
   5834..5908    +  CDS            HBB (fragment): HBB_PONPY - Experimental evidence at transcript level: Swiss-Prot protein existence level 2. Involved in oxygen transport from the lung to the various peripheral tissues. From Pongo pygmaeus (Bornean orangutan).
   5979..6034    +  polyA_signal   β-globin poly(A) signal: rabbit β-globin polyadenylation signal (Gil and Proudfoot, 1987)
   6418..6443    +  misc_feature   SA: splice acceptor site
   7115..7135    +  protein_bind   attB4: mutant version of attB; core recombination site for the Gateway® BP reaction BP Clonase™
   7203..7414    +  promoter       EF-1α core promoter: core promoter for human elongation factor EF-1α
   7415..8353    +  intron         EF-1α intron A: intron upstream of the start codon of human EF-1α
   8380..8400    +  protein_bind   attB1: mutant version of attB; core recombination site for the Gateway® BP reaction BP Clonase™
   8411..9127    +  CDS            EBFP2: EBFP2 is a basic (constitutively fluorescent) blue fluorescent protein published in 2007, derived from Aequorea victoria. It is reported to be a rapidly-maturing monomer with moderate acid sensitivity.
   9135..9159    -  protein_bind   attB2: mutant version of attB; recombination site for the Gateway® BP reaction BP Clonase™
   9163..9243    +  CDS            HBB (fragment): HBB_PONPY - Experimental evidence at transcript level: Swiss-Prot protein existence level 2. Involved in oxygen transport from the lung to the various peripheral tissues. From Pongo pygmaeus (Bornean orangutan).
   9314..9369    +  polyA_signal   β-globin poly(A) signal: rabbit β-globin polyadenylation signal (Gil and Proudfoot, 1987)
   9752..9774    -  protein_bind   lac operator (fragment): The lac repressor binds to the lac operator to inhibit transcription in E. coli. This inhibition can be relieved by adding lactose or isopropyl-β-D-thiogalactopyranoside (IPTG). lac repressor encoded by lacI
   9778..9808    -  promoter       lac promoter: promoter for the E. coli lac operon
   9823..9844    -  protein_bind   CAP binding site: CAP binding activates transcription in the presence of cAMP. E. coli catabolite activator protein
   9857..9896    -  CDS            lacI (fragment): lac repressor; lacI; The lac repressor binds to the lac operator to inhibit transcription in E. coli. This inhibition can be relieved by adding lactose or isopropyl-β-D-thiogalactopyranoside (IPTG).
  10069..10878   +  CDS            KanR: aminoglycoside phosphotransferase; aph(3')-Ia; confers resistance to kanamycin in bacteria or G418 (Geneticin®) in eukaryotes
>Addgene plasmid #103465 | LSB-hsa-miR-34a-5p | depositor full sequence | sequence record 195979 | Full Sequence
AATTGAGGGGATAACGCAGGAAAGAACATGTGAGCAAAAGGCCAGCAAAAGGCCAGGAACCGTAAAAAGG
CCGCGTTGCTGGCGTTTTTCCATAGGCTCCGCCCCCCTGACGAGCATCACAAAAATCGACGCTCAAGTCA
GAGGTGGCGAAACCCGACAGGACTATAAAGATACCAGGCGTTTCCCCCTGGAAGCTCCCTCGTGCGCTCT
CCTGTTCCGACCCTGCCGCTTACCGGATACCTGTCCGCCTTTCTCCCTTCGGGAAGCGTGGCGCTTTCTC
ATAGCTCACGCTGTAGGTATCTCAGTTCGGTGTAGGTCGTTCGCTCCAAGCTGGGCTGTGTGCACGAACC
CCCCGTTCAGCCCGACCGCTGCGCCTTATCCGGTAACTATCGTCTTGAGTCCAACCCGGTAAGACACGAC
TTATCGCCACTGGCAGCAGCCACTGGTAACAGGATTAGCAGAGCGAGGTATGTAGGCGGTGCTACAGAGT
TCTTGAAGTGGTGGCCTAACTACGGCTACACTAGAAGAACAGTATTTGGTATCTGCGCTCTGCTGAAGCC
AGTTACCTTCGGAAAAAGAGTTGGTAGCTCTTGATCCGGCAAACAAACCACCGCTGGTAGCGGTGGTTTT
TTTGTTTGCAAGCAGCAGATTACGCGCAGAAAAAAAGGATCTCAAGAAGATCCTTTGATCTTTTCTACGG
GGTCTGACGCTCAGTGGAACGAAAACTCACGTTAAGGGATTTTGGTCATGAGATTATCAAAAAGGATCTT
CACCTAGATCCTTTTAAATTAAAAATGAAGTTTTAAATCAATCTAAAGTATATATGAGTAAACTTGGTCT
GACAGTTACCAATGCTTAATCAGTGAGGCACCTATCTCAGCGATCTGTCTATTTCGTTCATCCATAGTTG
CCTGACTCCCCGTCGTGTAGATAACTACGATACGGGAGGGCTTACCATCTGGCCCCAGTGCTGCAATGAT
ACCGCGAGAACCACGCTCACCGGCTCCAGATTTATCAGCAATAAACCAGCCAGCCGGAAGGGCCGAGCGC
AGAAGTGGTCCTGCAACTTTATCCGCCTCCATCCAGTCTATTAATTGTTGCCGGGAAGCTAGAGTAAGTA
GTTCGCCAGTTAATAGTTTGCGCAACGTTGTTGCCATTGCTACAGGCATCGTGGTGTCACGCTCGTCGTT
TGGTATGGCTTCATTCAGCTCCGGTTCCCAACGATCAAGGCGAGTTACATGATCCCCCATGTTGTGCAAA
AAAGCGGTTAGCTCCTTCGGTCCTCCGATCGTTGTCAGAAGTAAGTTGGCCGCAGTGTTATCACTCATGG
TTATGGCAGCACTGCATAATTCTCTTACTGTCATGCCATCCGTAAGATGCTTTTCTGTGACTGGTGAGTA
CTCAACCAAGTCATTCTGAGAATAGTGTATGCGGCGACCGAGTTGCTCTTGCCCGGCGTCAATACGGGAT
AATACCGCGCCACATAGCAGAACTTTAAAAGTGCTCATCATTGGAAAACGTTCTTCGGGGCGAAAACTCT
CAAGGATCTTACCGCTGTTGAGATCCAGTTCGATGTAACCCACTCGTGCACCCAACTGATCTTCAGCATC
TTTTACTTTCACCAGCGTTTCTGGGTGAGCAAAAACAGGAAGGCAAAATGCCGCAAAAAAGGGAATAAGG
GCGACACGGAAATGTTGAATACTCATACTCTTCCTTTTTCAATATTATTGAAGCATTTATCAGGGTTATT
GTCTCATGAGCGGATACATATTTGAATGTAGCTCCGAATTTCTCGAGGGCTTGTCGACGACGGCGGTCTC
CGTCGTCAGGATCATGAATTCGACCCGCCTGCCACCATGACCGAGTACAAGCCCACGGTGCGCCTCGCCA
CCCGCGACGACGTCCCCCGGGCCGTACGCACCCTCGCCGCCGCGTTCGCCGACTACCCCGCCACGCGCCA
CACCGTCGACCCGGACCGCCACATCGAGCGGGTCACCGAGCTGCAAGAACTCTTCCTCACGCGCGTCGGG
CTCGACATCGGCAAGGTGTGGGTCGCGGACGACGGCGCCGCGGTGGCGGTCTGGACCACGCCGGAGAGCG
TCGAAGCGGGGGCGGTGTTCGCCGAGATCGGCCCGCGCATGGCCGAGTTGAGCGGTTCCCGGCTGGCCGC
GCAGCAACAGATGGAAGGCCTCCTGGCGCCGCACCGGCCCAAGGAGCCCGCGTGGTTCCTGGCCACCGTC
GGCGTCTCGCCCGACCACCAGGGCAAGGGTCTGGGCAGCGCCGTCGTGCTCCCCGGAGTGGAGGCGGCCG
AGCGCGCCGGGGTGCCCGCCTTCCTGGAGACATCCGCGCCCCGCAACCTCCCCTTCTACGAGCGGCTCGG
CTTCACCGTCACCGCCGACGTCGAGGTGCCCGAAGGACCGCGCACCTGGTGCATGACCCGCAAGCCCGGT
GCCTGATACGCGTGAATTCACTCCTCAGGTGCAGGCTGCCTATCAGAAGGTGGTGGCTGGTGTGGCCAAT
GCCCTGGCTCACAAATACCACTGAGATCTTTTTCCCTCTGCCAAAAATTATGGGGACATCATGAAGCCCC
TTGAGCATCTGACTTCTGGCTAATAAAGGAAATTTATTTTCATTGCAATAGTGTGTTGGAATTTTTTGTG
TCTCTCACTCGGAAGGACATATGGGAGGGCAAATCATTTAAAACATCAGAATGAGTATTTGGTTTAGAGT
TTGGCAACATATGCCCATATGCTGGCTGCCATGAACAAAGGTTGGCTATAAAGAGGTCATCAGTATATGA
AACAGCCCCCTGCTGTCCATTCCTTATTCCATAGAAAAGCCTTGACTTGAGGTTAGATTTTTTTTATATT
TTGTTTTGTGTTATTTTTTTCTTTAACATCCCTAAAATTTTCCTTACATGTTTTACTAGCCAGATTTTTC
CTCCTCTCCTGACTACTCCCAGTCATAGCTGTCCCTCTTCTCTTATGGAGATCCCTCGACCTGCAGCCCA
AGCTTGAATTCTCTAGAATTACCCTGTTATCCCTATGCTTGGTTTACCGAGCTCTTATTGGTTTTCAAAC
TTCATTGACTGTGCCCAACGCGCCTGGGAGCTCACGGGGACAGCCCCCCCCCAAAGCCCCCAGGGATGTA
ATTACGTCCCTCCCCCGCTAGGGGGCAGCAGCGAGCCGCCCGGGGCTCCGCTCCGGTCCGGCGCTCCCCC
CGCATCCCCGAGCCGGCAGCGTGCGGGGACAGCCCGGGCACGGGGAAGGTGGCACGGGATCGCTTTCCTC
TGAACGCTTCTCGCTGCTCTTTGAGCCTGCAGACACCTGGGGGGATACGGGGAAAAAGCTAGGCTGAAAG
ACCGGTTCTTAGAATGACACGCGCCTGGGAGCTCACGGGGACAGCCCCCCCCCAAAGCCCCCAGGGATGT
AATTACGTCCCTCCCCCGCTAGGGGGCAGCAGCGAGCCGCCCGGGGCTCCGCTCCGGTCCGGCGCTCCCC
CCGCATCCCCGAGCCGGCAGCGTGCGGGGACAGCCCGGGCACGGGGAAGGTGGCACGGGATCGCTTTCCT
CTGAACGCTTCTCGCTGCTCTTTGAGCCTGCAGACACCTGGGGGGATACGGGGAAAAAGCTAACTTCTGA
GACGACAACTTTGTATAGAAAAGTTGGCTCCGAATTCGCCCTTGACAGCAGAGATCCAGTTTGGTTAATT
AATTGGCTCCGGTGCCCGTCAGTGGGCAGAGCGCACATCGCCCACAGTCCCCGAGAAGTTGTGGGGAGGG
GTCGGCAATTGAACCGGTGCCTAGAGAAGGTGGCGCGGGGTAAACTGGGAAAGTGATGTCGTGTACTGGC
TCCGCCTTTTTCCCGAGGGTGGGGGAGAACCGTATATAAGTGCAGTAGTCGCCGTGAACGTTCTTTTTCG
CAACGGGTTTGCCGCCAGAACACAGGTAAGTGCCGTGTGTGGTTCCCGCGGGCCTGGCCTCTTTACGGGT
TATGGCCCTTGCGTGCCTTGAATTACTTCCACCTGGCTGCAGTACGTGATTCTTGATCCCGAGCTTCGGG
TTGGAAGTGGGTGGGAGAGTTCGAGGCCTTGCGCTTAAGGAGCCCCTTCGCCTCGTGCTTGAGTTGAGGC
CTGGCCTGGGCGCTGGGGCCGCCGCGTGCGAATCTGGTGGCACCTTCGCGCCTGTCTCGCTGCTTTCGAT
AAGTCTCTAGCCATTTAAAATTTTTGATGACCTGCTGCGACGCTTTTTTTCTGGCAAGATAGTCTTGTAA
ATGCGGGCCAAGATCTGCACACTGGTATTTCGGTTTTTGGGGCCGCGGGCGGCGACGGGGCCCGTGCGTC
CCAGCGCACATGTTCGGCGAGGCGGGGCCTGCGAGCGCGGCCACCGAGAATCGGACGGGGGTAGTCTCAA
GCTGGCCGGCCTGCTCTGGTGCCTGGCCTCGCGCCGCCGTGTATCGCCCCGCCCTGGGCGGCAAGGCTGG
CCCGGTCGGCACCAGTTGCGTGAGCGGAAAGATGGCCGCTTCCCGGCCCTGCTGCAGGGAGCTCAAAATG
GAGGACGCGGCGCTCGGGAGAGCGGGCGGGTGAGTCACCCACACAAAGGAAAAGGGCCTTTCCGTCCTCA
GCCGTCGCTTCATGTGACTCCACGGAGTACCGGGCGCCGTCCAGGCACCTCGATTAGTTCTCGAGCTTTT
GGAGTACGTCGTCTTTAGGTTGGGGGGAGGGGTTTTATGCGATGGAGTTTCCCCACACTGAGTGGGTGGA
GACTGAAGTTAGGCCAGCTTGGCACTTGATGTAATTCTCCTTGGAATTTGCCCTTTTTGAGTTTGGATCT
TGGTTCATTCTCAAGCCTCAGACAGTGGTTCAAAGTTTTTTTCTTCCATTTCAGGTGTCGTGAGAAGGGC
GAATTCGACCCAAGTTTGTACAAAAAAGCAGGCTGGATCCAGGTGCCACCATGGTGAGCGAGCTGATTAA
GGAGAACATGCACATGAAGCTGTACATGGAGGGCACCGTGAACAACCACCACTTCAAGTGCACATCCGAG
GGCGAAGGCAAGCCCTACGAGGGCACCCAGACCATGAGAATCAAGGCGGTCGAGGGCGGCCCTCTCCCCT
TCGCCTTCGACATCCTGGCTACCAGCTTCATGTACGGCAGCAAAACCTTCATCAACCACACCCAGGGCAT
CCCCGACTTCTTTAAGCAGTCCTTCCCCGAGGGCTTCACATGGGAGAGAGTCACCACATACGAAGATGGG
GGCGTGCTGACCGCTACCCAGGACACCAGCCTCCAGGACGGCTGCCTCATCTACAACGTCAAGATCAGAG
GGGTGAACTTCCCATCCAACGGCCCTGTGATGCAGAAGAAAACACTCGGCTGGGAGGCCTCCACCGAGAC
ACTGTACCCCGCTGACGGCGGCCTGGAAGGCAGAGCCGACATGGCCCTGAAGCTCGTGGGCGGGGGCCAC
CTGATCTGCAACCTTAAGACCACATACAGATCCAAGAAACCCGCTAAGAACCTCAAGATGCCCGGCGTCT
ACTATGTGGACAGGAGACTGGAAAGAATCAAGGAGGCCGACAAAGAGACATACGTCGAGCAGCACGAGGT
GGCTGTGGCCAGATACTGCGACCTCCCTAGCAAACTGGGGCACAAACTTAATTGAGAATTCTACCACCCA
GCTTTCTTGTACAAAGTGGTACGTCTCAAGACCAGAGGTCTCTGCTTTGTCCGTTACAACCAGCTAAGAC
ACTGCCAACAACCAGCTAAGACACTGCCAACAACCAGCTAAGACACTGCCAACAACCAGCTAAGACACTG
CCACAACCAGAAGAGACCTGTGCTTCACTCCTCAGGTGCAGGCTGCCTATCAGAAGGTGGTGGCTGGTGT
GGCCAATGCCCTGGCTCACAAATACCACTGAGATCTTTTTCCCTCTGCCAAAAATTATGGGGACATCATG
AAGCCCCTTGAGCATCTGACTTCTGGCTAATAAAGGAAATTTATTTTCATTGCAATAGTGTGTTGGAATT
TTTTGTGTCTCTCACTCGGAAGGACATATGGGAGGGCAAATCATTTAAAACATCAGAATGAGTATTTGGT
TTAGAGTTTGGCAACATATGCCCATATGCTGGCTGCCATGAACAAAGGTTGGCTATAAAGAGGTCATCAG
TATATGAAACAGCCCCCTGCTGTCCATTCCTTATTCCATAGAAAAGCCTTGACTTGAGGTTAGATTTTTT
TTATATTTTGTTTTGTGTTATTTTTTTCTTTAACATCCCTAAAATTTTCCTTACATGTTTTACTAGCCAG
ATTTTTCCTCCTCTCCTGACTACTCCCAGTCATAGCTGTCCCTCTTCTCTTATGGAGATCCCGAGCGGTG
CGTTTTTATGCTTGTAGTATTGTATAATGTTTTTAAGATCCAAGCTTCTGACCTCTTCTCTTCCTCCCAC
AGGGCCTCGAGACAATTGCATCGATGGTACCAGTGAAAGTCTGCAATGAATTCGAGTTGGCGCGCCTGTC
ATTCTAAATCTCTCTTTCAGCCTAAAGCTTTTTCCCCGTATCCCCCCAGGTGTCTGCAGGCTCAAAGAGC
AGCGAGAAGCGTTCAGAGGAAAGCGATCCCGTGCCACCTTCCCCGTGCCCGGGCTGTCCCCGCACGCTGC
CGGCTCGGGGATGCGGGGGGAGCGCCGGACCGGAGCGGAGCCCCGGGCGGCTCGCTGCTGCCCCCTAGCG
GGGGAGGGACGTAATTACATCCCTGGGGGCTTTGGGAGGGGGCTGTCCCCGTGAGCTCCCAGGCGCGCCT
GTCATTCTAAATCTCTCTTTCAGCCTAAAGCTTTTTCCCCGTATCCCCCCAGGTGTCTGCAGGCTCAAAG
AGCAGCGAGAAGCGTTCAGAGGAAAGCGATCCCGTGCCACCTTCCCCGTGCCCGGGCTGTCCCCGCACGC
TGCCGGCTCGGGGATGCGGGGGGAGCGCCGGACCGGAGCGGAGCCCCGGGCGGCTCGCTGCTGCCCCCTA
GCGGGGGAGGGACGTAATTACATCCCTGGGGGCTTTGGGGGGGGGCTGTCCCCGTGAGCTCCCAGGCGCG
CCAACTCGGTACCGTATCGATGTCGACGTTAACGCTAGTGATATCAACTTTGTATAGAAAAGTTGGCTCC
GAATTCGCCCTTGACAGCAGAGATCCAGTTTGGTTAATTAATTGGCTCCGGTGCCCGTCAGTGGGCAGAG
CGCACATCGCCCACAGTCCCCGAGAAGTTGTGGGGAGGGGTCGGCAATTGAACCGGTGCCTAGAGAAGGT
GGCGCGGGGTAAACTGGGAAAGTGATGTCGTGTACTGGCTCCGCCTTTTTCCCGAGGGTGGGGGAGAACC
GTATATAAGTGCAGTAGTCGCCGTGAACGTTCTTTTTCGCAACGGGTTTGCCGCCAGAACACAGGTAAGT
GCCGTGTGTGGTTCCCGCGGGCCTGGCCTCTTTACGGGTTATGGCCCTTGCGTGCCTTGAATTACTTCCA
CCTGGCTGCAGTACGTGATTCTTGATCCCGAGCTTCGGGTTGGAAGTGGGTGGGAGAGTTCGAGGCCTTG
CGCTTAAGGAGCCCCTTCGCCTCGTGCTTGAGTTGAGGCCTGGCCTGGGCGCTGGGGCCGCCGCGTGCGA
ATCTGGTGGCACCTTCGCGCCTGTCTCGCTGCTTTCGATAAGTCTCTAGCCATTTAAAATTTTTGATGAC
CTGCTGCGACGCTTTTTTTCTGGCAAGATAGTCTTGTAAATGCGGGCCAAGATCTGCACACTGGTATTTC
GGTTTTTGGGGCCGCGGGCGGCGACGGGGCCCGTGCGTCCCAGCGCACATGTTCGGCGAGGCGGGGCCTG
CGAGCGCGGCCACCGAGAATCGGACGGGGGTAGTCTCAAGCTGGCCGGCCTGCTCTGGTGCCTGGCCTCG
CGCCGCCGTGTATCGCCCCGCCCTGGGCGGCAAGGCTGGCCCGGTCGGCACCAGTTGCGTGAGCGGAAAG
ATGGCCGCTTCCCGGCCCTGCTGCAGGGAGCTCAAAATGGAGGACGCGGCGCTCGGGAGAGCGGGCGGGT
GAGTCACCCACACAAAGGAAAAGGGCCTTTCCGTCCTCAGCCGTCGCTTCATGTGACTCCACGGAGTACC
GGGCGCCGTCCAGGCACCTCGATTAGTTCTCGAGCTTTTGGAGTACGTCGTCTTTAGGTTGGGGGGAGGG
GTTTTATGCGATGGAGTTTCCCCACACTGAGTGGGTGGAGACTGAAGTTAGGCCAGCTTGGCACTTGATG
TAATTCTCCTTGGAATTTGCCCTTTTTGAGTTTGGATCTTGGTTCATTCTCAAGCCTCAGACAGTGGTTC
AAAGTTTTTTTCTTCCATTTCAGGTGTCGTGAGAAGGGCGAATTCGACCCAAGTTTGTACAAAAAAGCAG
GCTCGCCACCATGGTGAGCAAGGGCGAGGAGCTGTTCACCGGGGTGGTGCCCATCCTGGTCGAGCTGGAC
GGCGACGTAAACGGCCACAAGTTCAGCGTGAGGGGCGAGGGCGAGGGCGATGCCACCAACGGCAAGCTGA
CCCTGAAGTTCATCTGCACCACCGGCAAGCTGCCCGTGCCCTGGCCCACCCTCGTGACCACCCTGAGCCA
CGGCGTGCAGTGCTTCGCCCGCTACCCCGACCACATGAAGCAGCACGACTTCTTCAAGTCCGCCATGCCC
GAAGGCTACGTCCAGGAGCGCACCATCTTCTTCAAGGACGACGGCACCTACAAGACCCGCGCCGAGGTGA
AGTTCGAGGGCGACACCCTAGTGAACCGCATCGAGCTGAAGGGCGTCGACTTCAAGGAGGACGGCAACAT
CCTGGGGCACAAGCTGGAGTACAACTTCAACAGCCACAACATCTATATCATGGCCGTCAAGCAGAAGAAC
GGCATCAAGGTGAACTTCAAGATCCGCCACAACGTGGAGGACGGCAGCGTGCAGCTCGCCGACCACTACC
AGCAGAACACCCCCATCGGCGACGGCCCCGTGCTGCTGCCCGACAGCCACTACCTGAGCACCCAGTCCGT
GCTGAGCAAAGACCCCAACGAGAAGCGCGATCACATGGTCCTGCTGGAGTTCCGCACCGCCGCCGGGATC
ACTCTCGGCATGGACGAGCTGTACAAGTAATACCACCCAGCTTTCTTGTACAAAGTGGTACGCGTGAATT
CACTCCTCAGGTGCAGGCTGCCTATCAGAAGGTGGTGGCTGGTGTGGCCAATGCCCTGGCTCACAAATAC
CACTGAGATCTTTTTCCCTCTGCCAAAAATTATGGGGACATCATGAAGCCCCTTGAGCATCTGACTTCTG
GCTAATAAAGGAAATTTATTTTCATTGCAATAGTGTGTTGGAATTTTTTGTGTCTCTCACTCGGAAGGAC
ATATGGGAGGGCAAATCATTTAAAACATCAGAATGAGTATTTGGTTTAGAGTTTGGCAACATATGCCCAT
ATGCTGGCTGCCATGAACAAAGGTTGGCTATAAAGAGGTCATCAGTATATGAAACAGCCCCCTGCTGTCC
ATTCCTTATTCCATAGAAAAGCCTTGACTTGAGGTTAGATTTTTTTTATATTTTGTTTTGTGTTATTTTT
TTCTTTAACATCCCTAAAATTTTCCTTACATGTTTTACTAGCCAGATTTTTCCTCCTCTCCTGACTACTC
CCAGTCATAGCTGTCCCTCTTCTCTTATGGAGATCCCTCGACCTGCAGCCCAAGCTTGGCGTAATCATGG
TCATAGCTGTTTCCTGTGTGAAATTGTTATCCGCTCACAATTCCACACAACATACGAGCCGGAAGCATAA
AGTGTAAAGCCTGGGGTGCCTAATGAGTGAGCTAACTCACATTAATTGCGTTGCGCTCACTGCCCGCTTT
CCAGTCGGGAAACCTGTCGTGCCAGCGGATCGACAGTACTAAGCTTGGTCTAATACCCAATCTCTCGTCT
TATCCAGATGTTTTATACGCCTCTGGCCCGTGTCTCAAAATCTCTGATGTTACATTGCACAAGATAAAAT
AATATCATCATGAACAATAAAACTGTCTGCTTACATAAACAGTAATACAAGGGGTGTTATGAGCCATATT
CAACGGGAAACGTCGAGGCCGCGATTAAATTCCAACATGGATGCTGATTTATATGGGTATAAATGGGCTC
GCGATAATGTCGGGCAATCAGGTGCGACAATCTATCGCTTGTATGGGAAGCCCGATGCGCCAGAGTTGTT
TCTGAAACATGGCAAAGGTAGCGTTGCCAATGATGTTACAGATGAGATGGTCAGACTAAACTGGCTGACG
GAATTTATGCCTCTTCCGACCATCAAGCATTTTATCCGTACTCCTGATGATGCATGGTTACTCACCACTG
CGATCCCCGGAAAAACAGCATTCCAGGTATTAGAAGAATATCCTGATTCAGGTGAAAATATTGTTGATGC
GCTGGCAGTGTTCCTGCGCCGGTTGCATTCGATTCCTGTTTGTAATTGTCCTTTTAACAGCGATCGCGTA
TTTCGTCTCGCTCAGGCGCAATCACGAATGAATAACGGTTTGGTTGATGCGAGTGATTTTGATGACGAGC
GTAATGGCTGGCCTGTTGAACAAGTCTGGAAAGAAATGCATAAACTTTTGCCATTCTCACCGGATTCAGT
CGTCACTCATGGTGATTTCTCACTTGATAACCTTATTTTTGACGAGGGGAAATTAATAGGTTGTATTGAT
GTTGGACGAGTCGGAATCGCAGACCGATACCAGGATCTTGCCATCCTATGGAACTGCCTCGGTGAGTTTT
CTCCTTCATTACAGAAACGGCTTTTTCAAAAATATGGTATTGATAATCCTGATATGAATAAATTGCAGTT
TCATTTGATGCTCGATGAGTTTTTCTAATCAGAATTGGTTAATTGGTTGTAACACTGGCAGAGCATTACG
CTGACTTGACGGGACGGCGCAAGCTCATGACCAAAATCCCTTAACGTGAGTTACGCGTCGTTCCACTGAG
CGTCAGAGGTATCACTAGTATTACAGAGGTAAGTTATAACAGTCGCCTAACCC
