>Addgene plasmid #103465 | LSB-hsa-miR-34a-5p | depositor partial sequence | sequence record 195980 | hsa-miR-34a-5p target
ACAACCAGCTAAGACACTGCCA
