>Addgene plasmid #103465 | LSB-hsa-miR-34a-5p | addgene partial sequence | sequence record 243937 | mKate2-F 5'-ACCCGCTAAGAACCTCAAGA-3'
TCAAGGAGGCCGACAAAGAGACATACGTCGAGCAGCACGAGGTGGCTGTGGCCAGATACTGCGACCTCCC
TAGCAAACTGGGGCACAAACTTAATTGAGAATTCTACCACCCAGCTTTCTTGTACAAAGTGGTACGTCTC
AAGACCAGAGGTCTCTGCTTTGTCCGTTACAACCAGCTAAGACACTGCCAACAACCAGCTAAGACACTGC
CAACAACCAGCTAAGACACTGCCAACAACCAGCTAAGACACTGCCACAACCAGAAGAGACCTGTGCTTCA
CTCCTCAGGTGCAGGCTGCCTATCAGAAGGTGGTGGCTGGTGTGGCCAATGCCCTGGCTCACAAATACCA
CTGAGATCTTTTTCCCTCTGCCAAAAATTATGGGGACATCATGAAGCCCCTTGAGCATCTGACTTCTGGC
TAATAAAGGAAATTTATTTTCATTGCAATAGTGTGTTGGAATTTTTTGTGTCTCTCACTCGGAAGGACAT
ATGGGAGGGCAAATCATTTAAAACATCAGAATGAGTATTTGGTTTAGAGTTTGGCAACATATGCCCATAT
GCTGGCTGCCATGAACAA
